Addgene plasmid #26567: Cav2.2e[a10,Δ18a, Δ24a, 31a, 37b, 46]
Depositing lab: Diane Lipscombe. Depositing organization: Brown University. Publication: Identification of functionally distinct isoforms of the N-type Ca2+ channel in rat sympathetic ganglia and brain. Lin Z, Haus S, Edgerton J, Lipscombe D. Neuron. 1997 Jan . 18(1):153-66. 10.1016/S0896-6273(01)80054-4 PubMed 9010213.
Backbone
  Vector backbone: pcDNA6/V5-His ABC
  Backbone manufacturer: Invitrogen
  Backbone size w/o insert (bp): 5100
  Vector type: Mammalian Expression
Growth in bacteria
  Bacterial resistance: Ampicillin, 100 μg/mL
  Growth temperature: 37°C
  Growth strain: Top10F'
  Growth instructions: Top10F'
  Copy number: Unknown
Gene/Insert
  Gene/Insert name: calcium channel alpha-1B subunit
  Species: R. norvegicus (rat)
  Mutation: Contains exons a10, 31a, 37b, and 46. Deletion of exons 18a and 24a.
  GenBank ID: AF055477
  Entrez Gene: Cacna1b (a.k.a. BIII)
  Tag / fusion protein: V5 (C terminal on backbone); 6XHis (C terminal on backbone)
  Cloning method: Restriction Enzyme; 5′ cloning site KpnI (not destroyed); 3′ cloning site EcorV (not destroyed)
  Sequencing primers: 5′ T7; 3′ BGH-rev
Terms and licenses: Academic/Nonprofit Terms; Industry Terms: Not Available to Industry
Depositor comments: Isolated from superior cervical ganglia. For more information about this plasmid: http://neuroscience.brown.edu/LipscombeLab/homepage/otherpages/clonespage/clonespage1.htm
How to cite: Cav2.2e[a10,Δ18a, Δ24a, 31a, 37b, 46] was a gift from Diane Lipscombe (Addgene plasmid # 26567 ; http://n2t.net/addgene:26567 ; RRID:Addgene_26567)
