[The description below was written by a language model from this plasmid's Addgene catalogue record.]
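Description:
Cav2.2e[a10,Δ18a, Δ24a, 31a, 37b, 46] is a mammalian expression plasmid built on the Invitrogen pcDNA6/V5-His backbone (about 5.1 kb without insert) that carries a rat (Rattus norvegicus) cDNA for the calcium channel alpha-1B subunit, Cacna1b, the pore-forming subunit of the N-type voltage-gated calcium channel Cav2.2. The plasmid is propagated in E. coli under ampicillin selection; its copy number is not recorded. The insert sits between retained KpnI and EcoRV sites in the polylinker, flanked by the T7 and BGH-reverse priming sites used for sequencing. The record does not list the promoter or a mammalian selection marker. Vectors of the pcDNA6/V5-His series generally drive expression from the CMV immediate-early promoter with a BGH polyadenylation signal and carry a blasticidin resistance cassette, but no feature table is available here to confirm these elements.

The name encodes the splice composition of this particular isoform: it contains exons a10, 31a, 37b and 46 and lacks the alternatively spliced exons 18a and 24a. The clone was isolated from superior cervical ganglia, in work identifying functionally distinct N-type channel isoforms in rat sympathetic ganglia and brain. V5 and 6xHis tags are listed as C-terminal elements supplied by the backbone, although the record does not say whether the channel reading frame continues into them or ends at its own stop codon. The construct suits heterologous expression of a defined Cav2.2 splice variant in mammalian cells, for example to compare the properties of this isoform with others that differ at the alternatively spliced exons.
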