>Addgene plasmid #26567 | Cav2.2e[a10,Δ18a, Δ24a, 31a, 37b, 46] | depositor partial sequence | sequence record 12584 | Author sequence
CGGCACGAGCGGCTAGGTTAGGAGCCCCTGGCGCGCCGCGCCCTCGGTGCCGGGCCGCGGAGCCGGGGAT
GCGCGCGGCGCCCCGGGAGTCATGGTCCGCTTCGGGGACGAGCTAGGCGGCCGCTATGGGGGCACCGGCG
GCGGGGAGCGGGCTCGGGGCGGCGGGGCCGGCGGGGCCGGTGGCCCGGGCCAGGGGGGTCTGCCGCCGGG
CCAGCGGGTCCTGTACAAGCAGTCCATTGCGCAACGCGCACGGACCATGGCCCTGTACAACCCCATCCCA
GTCAAGCAGAACTGCTTCACCGTCAACCGCTCGCTCTTCGTCTTCAGCGAGGACAACGTCGTCCGCAAAT
ATGCTAAGCGCATCACCGAATGGCCGCCCTTCGAATATATGATCCTGGCCACCATCATCGCCAACTGTAT
TGTCCTGGCCCTGGAGCAGCACCTCCCTGATGGGGACAAGACTCCCATGTCTGAACGACTGGATGACACG
GAACCTTACTTCATCGGCATCTTTTGCTTCGAGGCGGGCATCAAGATCATAGCTCTGGGCTTCGTGTTCC
ACAAAGGCTCCTACCTCCGGAATGGCTGGAACGTCATGGACTTCGTGGTGGTCCTCACAGGGATTCTTGC
CACAGCTGGAACTGACTTTGATCTGCGCACCCTGAGGGCTGTGCGTGTGCTTAGGCCCCTGAAGTTGGTG
TCTGGAATTCCAAGCTTGCAGGTGGTGCTCAAGTCCATCATGAAGGCCATGGTCCCGCTGCTGCAGATCG
GGCTGCTGCTCTTCTTCGCCATCCTCATGTTCGCTATCATCGGCCTCGAGTTCTATATGGGCAAATTCCA
TAAGGCCTGCTTCCCCAACAGCACAGATGCAGAGCCTGTGGGTGACTTTCCTTGTGGCAAGGAGGCCCCT
GCTCGTCTGTGTGACAGTGACACCGAATGCCGGGAGTACTGGCCAGGACCCAACTTTGGCATCACCAATT
TTGACAACATCCTGTTTGCCATCTTGACCGTGTTCCAGTGTATCACCATGGAGGGCTGGACTGACATCCT
CTACAATACAAATGATGCGGCCGGCAACACGTGGAACTGGTTGTACTTCATCCCCCTCATCATCATTGGC
TCCTTCTTCATGCTCAACCTGGTGCTCGGTGTGCTTTCAGGAGAGTTTGCCAAAGAGCGGGAGCGAGTCG
AGAACCGCCGTGCCTTCCTGAAGCTCCGCAGGCAGCAGCAGATTGAGCGAGAACTGAATGGGTACTTGGA
GTGGATCTTCAAGGCGGAGGAAGTCATGTTGGCAGAGGAGGACAAGAACGCAGAAGAGAAGTCCCCTTTG
GATGCAGTGTTGAAGAGAGCTGCTACCAAGAAGAGCCGAAATGACCTCATCCATGCAGAAGAGGGGGAGG
ACCGGTTTGTAGACCTCTGTGCTGCTGGGTCTCCCTTTGCTCGTGCCAGCCTCAAGAGTGGGAAGACAGA
GAGCTCATCGTACTTCCGGAGGAAGGAGAAGATGTTCCGGTTCCTTATCCGTCGTATGGTGAAAGCACAG
AGCTTCTACTGGGTGGTACTGTGCGTGGTGGCCCTGAACACGTTGTGTGTGGCCATGGTACACTATAATC
AGCCTCAGCGGCTTACCACTGCACTGTACTTTGCAGAGTTTGTTTTCCTGGGTCTCTTCCTCACAGAGAT
GTCCCTGAAGATGTACGGTCTAGGGCCCAGAAGCTACTTCCGGTCTTCCTTCAACTGCTTTGACTTTGGG
GTGATTGTGGGGAGTATCTTTGAAGTAGTCTGGGCTGCCATCAAGCCAGGAACCTCCTTCGGAATCAGTG
TGCTGCGGGCTCTCCGACTGCTGAGGATTTTCAAAGTCACCAAGTATTGGAACTCCCTGAGGAACCTGGT
TGTTTCCCTCCTCAACTCCATGAAGTCCATCATCAGCCTTCTCTTCCTGCTTTTCCTTTTCATTGTGGTC
TTCGCTCTGTTGGGGATGCAGCTGTTTGGGGGACAGTTCAACTTTCAAGATGAGACTCCAACCACCAATT
TTGATACCTTCCCAGCTGCCATCCTCACTGTGTTTCAGATTCTGACAGGAGAGGACTGGAATGCAGTCAT
GTATCATGGGATTGAGTCACAAGGAGGAGTCAGCAAAGGCATGTTTTCATCCTTTTACTTCATCGTCCTG
ACACTGTTTGGAAACTACACCCTGTTGAACGTTTTCTTGGCCATTGCTGTGGACAACCTTGCCAATGCCC
AGGAGTTGACCAAGGATGAAGAGGAGATGGAAGAGGCAGCCAATCAGAAGCTTGCTCTTCAGAAGGCCAA
AGAAGTAGCTGAAGTCAGCCCCATGTCTGCTGCCAACATCTCCATTGCTGCCAGGCAGCAGAACTCGGCC
AAGGCGCGCTCAGTATGGGAGCAGCGGGCCAGTCAGCTAAGGCTCCAGAACCTGCGTGCCAGCTGTGAGG
CACTGTACAGTGAGATGGACCCGGAGGAGCGCCTGCGTTATGCCAGCACGCGCCACGTGAGGCCAGACAT
GAAGACACACATGGACCGACCCCTAGTGGTGGAACCTGGTCGGGATGGCCTGCGGGGACCCGCCGGGAAC
AAGTCAAAGCCTGAGGGCACGGAGGCCACCGAAGGTGCGGATCCACCACGCCGACACCACCGGCATCGTG
ATAGGGACAAGACCTCAGCCTCAACCCCTGCTGGAGGCGAACAGGACAGGACAGACTGCCCAAAGGCCGA
AAGCACCGAGACCGGGGCCCGGGAGGAACGTGCGCGCCCTCGTCGAAGTCACAGCAAGGAGGCTCCAGGG
GCTGACACACAAGTGCGTTGTGAGCGCAGTAGACGTCACCACCGGCGCGGATCCCCGGAGGAGGCCACTG
AACGGGAACCTCGGCGCCACCGTGCCCACCGGCACGCACAGGACTCAAGCAAGGAAGGCAAGGAGGGCAC
TGCACCGGTGCTTGTACCCAAGGGCGAGCGTCGCGCAAGACATCGAGGCCCGCGTACGGGCCCCCGTGAG
ACAGAGAACAGTGAGGAGCCCACACGCAGGCACCGTGCAAAGCATAAGGTGCCACCAACACTTGAGCCCC
CAGAGAGGGAGGTTGCAGAGAAGGAGAGCAACGTGGTGGAAGGGGATAAGGAAACTCGAAATCACCAGCC
CAAGGAACCTCGCTGTGACCTGGAGGCCATTGCGGTTACAGGCGTGGGCTCTCTGCACATGCTGCCCAGC
ACCTGTCTCCAGAAAGTGGACGAACAGCCAGAGGATGCAGACAACCAGCGTAATGTCACCCGGATGGGCA
GTCAGCCCTCAGACCCCAGCACCACTGTGCATGTCCCAGTGACACTGACAGGCCCTCCCGGGGAGGCCAC
TGTAGTTCCCAGTGCTAACACGGACCTGGAAGGCCAAGCGGAGGGCAAGAAGGAGGCAGAGGCTGACGAT
GTGCTGAGAAGAGGCCCCAGGCCCATCGTTCCCTACAGTTCCATGTTCTGCCTCAGCCCCACCAACCTAC
TCCGTCGCTTCTGCCATTACATTGTGACCATGCGGTACTTTGAGATGGTGATTCTTGTGGTCATCGCCTT
GAGCAGCATTGCCCTGGCTGCTGAGGATCCCGTGCGGACCGACTCATTCCGGAACAATGCTCTGAAGTAC
ATGGACTACATCTTTACAGGAGTCTTCACCTTTGAGATGGTCATAAAGATGATAGACTTGGGCCTGCTGC
TGCACCCTGGGGCCTACTTCCGGGACCTGTGGAACATTCTGGACTTCATTGTTGTCAGTGGAGCCCTGGT
GGCATTTGCATTCTCAGGATCCAAAGGGAAAGACATCAATACCATCAAGTCTCTGAGAGTCCTGCGAGTC
CTGCGGCCCCTCAAGACCATCAAGCGGCTGCCTAAACTCAAGGCTGTGTTTGACTGTGTGGTGAACTCTC
TGAAGAATGTCTTGAACATCCTGATCGTCTACATGCTCTTCATGTTTATATTTGCCGTCATCGCCGTCCA
ACTCTTCAAAGGGAAGTTCTTTTACTGCACTGATGAGTCCAAGGAGCTGGAGCGGGACTGCAGGGGTCAG
TATTTGGATTATGAGAAGGAAGAGGTAGAAGCCCAGCCAAGGCAGTGGAAGAAATATGACTTCCACTATG
ACAATGTGCTCTGGGCCTTGCTGACTCTGTTTACGGTGTCCACAGGAGAGGGGTGGCCCATGGTGCTGAA
ACACTCTGTGGACGCCACCTATGAGGAGCAGGGGCCAAGCCCCGGGTTTCGGATGGAGCTTTCCATCTTC
TATGTGGTCTACTTTGTGGTCTTCCCTTTTTTCTTTGTCAACATCTTTGTGGCCTTGATCATCATCACCT
TCCAGGAGCAGGGGGACAAGGTGATGTCTGAGTGCAGTCTGGAAAAGAATGAGAGGGCTTGCATTGACTT
TGCCATCAGCGCCAAACCCCTGACACGGTACATGCCTCAGAACAAGCAGTCGTTCCAGTATAAGACATGG
ACATTTGTGGTCTCTCCACCCTTTGAGTACTTCATTATGGCCATGATAGCCCTCAACACAGTGGTGCTGA
TGATGAAGTTCTACGATGCCCCTTATGAGTACGAGCTGATGCTGAAGTGCTTGAACATCGTCTTCACATC
CATGTTCTCTCTGGAGTGCATCCTGAAGATCATCGCCTTCGGGGTGTTGAACTACTTCAGAGATGCCTGG
AACGTCTTTGACTTTGTCACTGTTTTGGGAAGTATTACTGATATTTTAGTAACGGAGATTGCGGAAACGA
ACAACTTCATCAACTTGAGCTTCCTTCGCCTCTTCCGGGCAGCACGGCTGATCAAGCTGCTTCGCCAGGG
CTACACCATCCGCATCTTGTTATGGACCTTTGTCCAGTCCTTTAAGGCGCTGCCCTACGTGTGCCTCCTC
ATTGCCATGCTGTTCTTCATCTACGCCATCATCGGCATGCAGGTTTTTGGAAACATTGCCCTTGATGATG
GCACCAGCATCAACCGACACAACAACTTCCGGACATTTCTGCAAGCCTTAATGCTGTTGTTCAGGAGTGC
CACTGGGGAGGCCTGGCACGAAATCATGCTGTCTTGCCTGGGCAACCGGGCCTGCGACCCACATGCCAAC
GCCAGCGAATGCGGGAGCGACTTTGCCTATTTTTATTTTGTCTCCTTCATCTTCCTCTGTTCCTTTCTGA
TGCTGAACCTCTTTGTTGCTGTGATCATGGACAATTTCGAATACCTCACGCGGGATTCTTCCATCCTAGG
GCCGCACCACCTCGATGAATTCATTCGCGTCTGGGCTGAATACGACCCAGCTGCGTGTGGGCGCATCAGT
TACAATGACATGTTTGAGATGCTGAAACACATGTCCCCACCTCTGGGTTTGGGGAAGAAATGCCCGGCTC
GAGTTGCATACAAGCGCCTGGTTCGAATGAACATGCCCATATCCAATGAGGACATGACGGTACACTTTAC
ATCCACACTGATGGCCCTCATCCGGACGGCACTGGAGATCAAGCTTGCCCCAGCGGGGACAAAACAGCAC
CAATGTGATGCTGAGCTGAGGAAGGAGATCTCTTCTGTGTGGGCTAATCTGCCCCAGAAGACTCTGGACT
TACTGGTGCCACCCCACAAACCTGACGAGATGACAGTGGGGAAGGTCTATGCGGCTCTCATGATATTTGA
CTTCTACAAACAGAACAAAACCACCAGAGATCAGACTCACCAAGCTCCTGGAGGCCTGTCCCAGATGGGT
CCTGTTTCCCTGTTCCATCCTCTGAAGGCCACCCTGGAGCAGACACAGCCCGCTGTGCTCCGAGGAGCTC
GGGTTTTCCTTCGACAAAAGAGTGCAACTTCCCTCAGCAATGGGGGCGCCATACAAACCCAGGAAAGTGG
CATCAAGGAGTCCCTGTCCTGGGGCACGCAGAGGACCCAGGACGTACTTTATGAGGCCAGAGCACCTCTA
GAACGTGGCCATTCTGCAGAGATCCCTGTGGGGCAGCCAGGAGCACTGGCTGTAGATGTCCAGATGCAGA
ACATGACATTGAGAGGACCGGATGGGGAGCCCCAGCCTGGCCTGGAGAGCCAAGGCCGAGCGGCCTCTAT
GCCACGCCTGGCGGCAGAAACACAGCCGGCCCCTAATGCCAGCCCCATGAAGCGCTCCATCTCCACACTG
GCTCCACGCCCGCATGGGACTCAGCTTTGCAACACAGTCCTGGACCGGCCACCTCCTAGCCAGGTGTCCC
ATCACCACCACCACCGCTGCCACCGGCGCAGGGACAAGAAGCAGAGGTCCCTGGAAAAGGGGCCCAGCCT
GTCTGTTGACACAGAAGGTGCACCAAGTACTGCTGCAGGATCTGGCCTGCCCCATGGAGAAGGGTCCACA
GGCTGCCGGCGGGAGCGTAAGCAAGAGCGAGGCCGGTCCCAGGAGCGGAGGCAGCCCTCCTCCTCTTCTT
CAGAGAAGCAGCGCTTCTATTCCTGTGACCGCTTTGGGAGCCGGGAGCCCCCACAACCTAAGCCCTCCCT
CAGTAGCCACCCCATATCGCCAACAGCGGCACTAGAGCCAGGACCCCACCCGCAGGGCAGTGGTTCCGTT
AATGGGAGCCCCTTGATGTCAACATCTGGTGCTAGCACGCCGGGCCGAGGTGGGCGGAGGCAGCTCCCCC
AGACTCCCCTGACCCCACGCCCCAGCATCACCTACAAGACGGCCAATTCCTCGCCTGTCCACTTTGCTGA
GGGTCAGAGTGGCCTTCCAGCCTTCTCCCCTGGCCGTCTCAGCCGCGGCCTTTCTGAACACAATGCCCTG
CTCCAGAAAGAGCCCCTGAGCCAGCCTCTAGCTTCTGGCTCCCGCATTGGCTCTGACCCTTACCTAGGGC
AGCGTCTGGACAGTGAGGCCTCTGCCCACAACCTGCCTGAGGATACACTCACCTTTGAAGAGGCCGTGGC
CACCAACTCTGGCCGCTCCTCCAGGACTTCCTATGTGTCCTCCCTCACTTCCCAATCCCACCCTCTCCGC
CGTGTACCCAATGGCTACCACTGCACTTTGGGACTCAGCACCGGCGTCCGGGCGCGGCACAGCTACCACC
ACCCAGACCAGGATCACTGGTGCTAGCTGCACCACGACCACCCATGCACCAGCTCGTGGGTGCGGGTTCC
AGTTGATGAGTTTTATCATCCGCTCTGGGTTGTGCGGTCACAGCCCTGGGAGGAGGGTCCTCACATCGCG
GCCTCTGTGGTGGAGGTTCCTGCTTCTCTCCCTCCCTCCCTTTTACACTGGACAGACTAATAAAGCCCTT
TCTTAGAGGGATATGGTCCTCTCTATCCTCCTGTGTACTGCCTTCCTGGGTTCCATGCCAGATGTTGGAT
CCTAAGCAGAGGTAGCTGAGTTGAGATAGACCCAGCAAATCCAAATCCTATGTCATGGCCTCCAGCTTCC
AGGGTGGGTACTTGGGACTTTCTTAGGAGGTCTGAGCCTCATGGAGATTGTGGTTTGTCCAAATGTGTGG
CATGGGGGATAGGGTACCCTCAAAGGCAAGGAAAGGAGCCCAACTGTGTGGCCTGGCAGCACCTGCCAGC
ATCACTACTCTCATGTCTATTGTGGTCTTGGAGTCAAACAGCACATGTATATAGAGATATGCTCAAGGGC
CTGCCTTTCACCTACATTGTCACCATAATAGGGACCAAATCTAGAGGATGTCCTTGCTGTTGATTCTGGT
TTTCAGTCACAACACTTTCACTTTTTGTCATTTCTATATAGTTGATCTAGAAAAACAGAAATCAAAACAG
GGAAGAAAATGTTCGTGTAACTTAAAAAAGAAATCAACGTGTAGGAAGGTCTCCATTTTGCATTGTTTCT
GTGACTTGTATGCAATGTTCCTGTATGTATTCTACCCTTCCCGGGAAGTCCCCAATGACCCTGGTTCCTC
TGCTCAACCAAGTGCCTGATCTCTGGCTCTGAGCATCGTGGCTGAGGTGCGGCCTCAGGAAGCATCGGGG
AGCTGCTCAGAGCAGCACTAGGACTTGTGTCTTAGGGACACTGACCGTGTCCAGCAGCATGTCAGAGAAG
CAGCTGTAGTGCCCATGTTCCTCCCTGAGTGATGGGTTCTGAAGAAGCCAGAGCAGCACAATGTGTGCTT
GCGTGAGGCACTTTCCGCCTTTTAAAATCTGATTCTCAGGGATGGGATGCCTGCCAAGTAGGGTGTGATC
TCTGTTGTGTTTTAAAAAACAACAACAACAAACAAACAAAACCTAGTATTCACTGAATGCTGAAGAGAGC
AAAATGCAAGCAAAGAAGGGACTGGGGTTAGAGGGAGAAGCCCGCACTGGCAGCATAATAAGAAACTGGC
AGGGAGGGGATGGTCCTGGAACAGGCCAGGTGCCTAGAGCTGAGTCCAGCCCCTGGCCCGGAACTGGGGA
CACAGCACTCAAATAAAACCTCATGGCTACTTGGTGAAAGGCAAACCCATGCTCAGGAAGGTGTTCAGTG
TGCAGAGATGGCTGTGAGGCCATGAGAGAAAGGTTTCACATAGGCAGGCAGTCCTTGGTGTGTTCTCTGT
GTTTTGAAACGTCTGATGACTTCTTGGTGGACTGTTGGTTTCTACCCCATGTTTCTCACAGAAGCTGTGT
ATATGTGTGATTGCGCGTGTGATTGCATGTGTGTGGTAGTGTGCGTGCGTGAGCATGCATGAGTCATAGG
AAATGTGTGTGTGTGTGTGTGTGTGTGTGTAGGTGTGTGTACGTGTGTTCAGCAAGTGGCTTTTGTCAAC
CATAGGGCTATGCAACAAAAGACACATTACTAGAAACAAAACACAAGACCACCACTCGGTCTAGGGTTTC
AGCATGATTGTGACCAAACCTTTTATAGAATTTCCTTATATGAAGGCACAATACCCTGAAACTTTAAAGA
TAACAGAGTATTTTATTCCAGTAGGGTAAGATTAAACAGGACCCTGGACTGCATGTGACTGCACTCATGT
ACAACAGAGGAGGATGTGCATTTTGATACTGTTCTGTCTCTGTCCCAGCCCCAGCCCTTTTCTCTTGAGT
GTTGAATGTATACATTCTGTGTGGAACTACAGCTGCTCCAGACAGTCCTGGGTTGGGAATCATCTTTATC
CCACATTAACATAGCTGGCTTTTCTTCCAAGCACTGGTACACAGGAAAGGAGACATGATGTCTTGCTTCC
TGACTTTGGGTTTGTTTCTGTACTGTCTCTTCTCAAGATGTTGTCTGTTCCCCCTGAAATTTCATAGTGA
GTTGCCAAATTTGAAATGCAACAACCAGCTGTCTGCATCTGGAACCTGTCAAGCAGTGCTGTAGTTTGAA
AAAGTTATGTGTGCATGTAAAATATACACATATATATATATACATTATACAAGTATGTGCATGAAATGTA
TATCTTCATACTTTTTGATACAATGTATTCATTTGTTAATTTTTAATTATATTTGATATAAATTGAAGGT
TTGTTGCAAAAATTTATATTTAACAGTGTTGAGAGAGAGAGAAAGAGCGAGAGAGGGAGAGAGAGAGAAA
GATCCAATCATGCAACAGAAATGGGACTACTTTAAAAATCAGTCCTTTGACTAGTTTGCTGCCCTGAATA
ATATTTACAAACCAAACTTTGGATTCTGCTCTTGTTTCTACAATGACTTTTTGTATAAAGCAAAGTCCTT
GGATTAATAAAACAACCAAAAATCAAATTAAACCATTA
