>Addgene plasmid #26567 | Cav2.2e[a10,Δ18a, Δ24a, 31a, 37b, 46] | addgene partial sequence | sequence record 32071 | 26567 with rCav2-2e-e31F 5'-GAGATGCCTGGAACGTCTTT
ACTGATATTTTAGTAACGGAGATTGCGGAAACGAACAACTTCATCAACTTGAGCTTCCTTCGCCTCTTCC
GGGCAGCACGGCTGATCAAGCTGCTTCGCCAGGGCTACACCATCCGCATCTTGTTATGGACCTTTGTCCA
GTCCTTTAAGGCGCTGCCCTACGTGTGCCTCCTCATTGCCATGCTGTTCTTCATCTACGCCATCATCGGC
ATGCAGGTTTTTGGAAACATTGCCCTTGATGATGGCACCAGCATCAACCGACACAACAACTTCCGGACAT
TTCTGCAAGCCTTAATGCTGTTGTTCAGGAGTGCCACTGGGGAGGCCTGGCACGAAATCATGCTGTCTTG
CCTGGGCAACCGGGCCTGCGACCCACATGCCAACGCCAGCGAATGCGGGAGCGACTTTGCCTATTTTTAT
TTTGTCTCCTTCATCTTCCTCTGTTCCTTTCTGATGCTGAACCTCTTTGTTGCTGTGATCATGGACAATT
TCGAATACCTCACGCGGGATTCTTCCATCCTAGGGCCGCACCACCTCGATGAATTCATTCGCGTCTGGGC
TGAATACGACCCAGCTGCGTGTGGGCGCATCAGTTACAATGACATGTTTGAGATGCTGAAACACATGTCC
CCACCTCTGGGTTTGGGGAAGAAATGCCCGGCTCGAGTTGCATACAAGCGCCTGGTTCGAATGAACATGC
CCATATCCAATGAGGACATGACGGTACACTTTACATCCACACTGATGGCCCTCATCCGGACGGCACTGGA
GATCAAGCTTGCCCCAGCGGGGACAAAACAGCACCAATGTGATGCTGAGCTGA
