>Addgene plasmid #26567 | Cav2.2e[a10,Δ18a, Δ24a, 31a, 37b, 46] | addgene partial sequence | sequence record 32072 | 26567 with rCav2-2e-e24F 5'-ATGATAGACTTGGGCCTGCT
CTGTGGAACATTCTGGACTTCATTGTTGTCAGTGGAGCCCTGGTGGCATTTGCATTCTCAGGATCCAAAG
GGAAAGACATCAATACCATCAAGTCTCTGAGAGTCCTGCGAGTCCTGCGGCCCCTCAAGACCATCAAGCG
GCTGCCTAAACTCAAGGCTGTGTTTGACTGTGTGGTGAACTCTCTGAAGAATGTCTTGAACATCCTGATC
GTCTACATGCTCTTCATGTTTATATTTGCCGTCATCGCCGTCCAACTCTTCAAAGGGAAGTTCTTTTACT
GCACTGATGAGTCCAAGGAGCTGGAGCGGGACTGCAGGGGTCAGTATTTGGATTATGAGAAGGAAGAGGT
AGAAGCCCAGCCAAGGCAGTGGAAGAAATATGACTTCCACTATGACAATGTGCTCTGGGCCTTGCTGACT
CTGTTTACGGTGTCCACAGGAGAGGGGTGGCCCATGGTGCTGAAACACTCTGTGGACGCCACCTATGAGG
AGCAGGGGCCAAGCCCCGGGTTTCGGATGGAGCTTTCCATCTTCTATGTGGTCTACTTTGTGGTCTTCCC
TTTTTTCTTTGTCAACATCTTTGTGGCCTTGATCATCATCACCTTCCAGGAGCAGGGGGACAAGGTGATG
TCTGAGTGCAGTCTGGAAAAGAATGAGAGGGCTTGCATTGACTTTGCCATCAGCGCCAAACCCCTGACAC
GGTACATGCCTCAGAACAAGCAGTCGTTCCAGTATAAGACATGGACATTTGTGGTCTCTCCACCCTTTGA
GTACTTCATTATGGCCATGATAGCCCTCAACACAGTGGTGCTGATGATGAAGTTCTACGATGCCCCTTAT
GA
