>Addgene plasmid #26567 | Cav2.2e[a10,Δ18a, Δ24a, 31a, 37b, 46] | addgene partial sequence | sequence record 32073 | 26567 with rCav2-2e-e18F 5'-AAGAGGCAGCCAATCAGAAG
AGCAGAGTAGCTGAAGTCAGCCCCATGTCTGCTGCCAACATCTCCATTGCTGCCAGGCAGCAGAACTCGG
CCAAGGCGCGCTCAGTATGGGAGCAGCGGGCCAGTCAGCTAAGGCTCCAGAACCTGCGTGCCAGCTGTGA
GGCACTGTACAGTGAGATGGACCCGGAGGAGCGCCTGCGTTATGCCAGCACGCGCCACGTGAGGCCAGAC
ATGAAGACACACATGGACCGACCCCTAGTGGTGGAACCTGGTCGGGATGGCCTGCGGGGACCCGCCGGGA
ACAAGTCAAAGCCTGAGGGCACGGAGGCCACCGAAGGTGCGGATCCACCACGCCGACACCACCGGCATCG
TGATAGGGACAAGACCTCAGCCTCAACCCCTGCTGGAGGCGAACAGGACAGGACAGACTGCCCAAAGGCC
GAAAGCACCGAGACCGGGGCCCGGGAGGAACGTGCGCGCCCTCGTCGAAGTCACAGCAAGGAGGCTCCAG
GGGCTGACACACAAGTGCGTTGTGAGCGCAGTAGACGTCACCACCGGCGCGGATCCCCGGAGGAGGCCAC
TGAACGGGAACCTCGGCGCCACCGTGCCCACCGGCACGCACAGGACTCAAGCAAGGAAGGCAAGGAGGGC
ACTGCACCGGTGCTTGTACCCAAGGGCGAGCGTCGCGCAAGACATCGAGGCCCGCGTACGGGCCCCCGTG
AGACAGAGAACAGTGAGGAGCCCACACGCAGGCACCGTGCAAAGCATAAGGTGCCACCAACACTTGAGCC
CCCAGAGAGGGAGGTTGCAGAGAAGGAGAGCAACGTGGTGGAAGGGGATAAGGAAACTCGAAATCACCAG
CCCAAGGAACCTCGCTGTGACCTG
