>Addgene plasmid #26567 | Cav2.2e[a10,Δ18a, Δ24a, 31a, 37b, 46] | addgene partial sequence | sequence record 32074 | 26567 with rCav2-2e-e10F 5'-GCAGATTGAGCGAGAACTGA
AGTCATGTTGGCAGAGGAGGACAAGAACGCAGAAGAGAAGTCCCCTTTGGATGCAGTGTTGAAGAGAGCT
GCTACCAAGAAGAGCCGAAATGACCTCATCCATGCAGAAGAGGGGGAGGACCGGTTTGTAGACCTCTGTG
CTGCTGGGTCTCCCTTTGCTCGTGCCAGCCTCAAGAGTGGGAAGACAGAGAGCTCATCGTACTTCCGGAG
GAAGGAGAAGATGTTCCGGTTCCTTATCCGTCGTATGGTGAAAGCACAGAGCTTCTACTGGGTGGTACTG
TGCGTGGTGGCCCTGAACACGTTGTGTGTGGCCATGGTACACTATAATCAGCCTCAGCGGCTTACCACTG
CACTGTACTTTGCAGAGTTTGTTTTCCTGGGTCTCTTCCTCACAGAGATGTCCCTGAAGATGTACGGTCT
AGGGCCCAGAAGCTACTTCCGGTCTTCCTTCAACTGCTTTGACTTTGGGGTGATTGTGGGGAGTATCTTT
GAAGTAGTCTGGGCTGCCATCAAGCCAGGAACCTCCTTCGGAATCAGTGTGCTGCGGGCTCTCCGACTGC
TGAGGATTTTCAAAGTCACCAAGTATTGGAACTCCCTGAGGAACCTGGTTGTTTCCCTCCTCAACTCCAT
GAAGTCCATCATCAGCCTTCTCTTCCTGCTTTTCCTTTTCATTGTGGTCTTCGCTCTGTTGGGGATGCAG
CTGTTTGGGGGACAGTTCAACTTTCAAGATGAGACTCCAACCACCAATTTTGATACCTTCCCAGCTGCCA
TCCTCACTGTGTTTCA
