>Addgene plasmid #26567 | Cav2.2e[a10,Δ18a, Δ24a, 31a, 37b, 46] | addgene partial sequence | sequence record 32075 | 26567 with BGH-rev
TCATGGTGATGGTGATGATGACCGGTACGCGTAGAATCGAGACCGAGGAGAGGGTTAGGGATAGGCTTAC
CTTCGAAGGGCCCTCTAGACTCGAGCGGCCGCCACTGTGCTGGATATCTGCAGAATTCCAGCACACTGGC
GGCCGTTACTAGTGGATCCCCCGGGCGGGCCCCCCCTCGAGTTTTTTTTTTTTTTTTTTTTTTTTTTTTT
TTTTCCCTCTAAAAAAGGGCTTT
